Addgene plasmid #124778: nSYB-GAL80-DD
Purpose: Expresses GAL80 fused with destabilizing domain (DD) downstream of a n-Synaptobrevin promoter
Depositing lab: Jing-W Wang. Depositing organization: University of California, San Diego (UCSD). Publication: A versatile genetic tool for post-translational control of gene expression in Drosophila melanogaster. Sethi S, Wang JW. Elife. 2017 Nov 15;6. pii: e30327. doi: 10.7554/eLife.30327. PubMed 29140243.
Backbone
  Vector backbone: pattB-nsyb
  Total vector size (bp): 11359
  Vector type: Insect Expression
Growth in bacteria
  Bacterial resistance: Ampicillin, 100 μg/mL
  Growth temperature: 37°C
  Growth strain: DH5alpha
  Copy number: Unknown
Gene/Insert
  Gene/Insert name: TMP-inducible destabilized GAL80 (GAL80-DD) (alt name: GAL80-ecDHFR)
  Species: D. melanogaster (fly)
  Promoter: nSynaptobrevin
  Tag / fusion protein: DD (C terminal on insert)
  Cloning method: Restriction Enzyme; 5′ cloning site EcoRI (unknown if destroyed); 3′ cloning site AatII (unknown if destroyed)
  Sequencing primers: 5′ SYBFOR5: TGGAAGACAGTGAAAGAGGC; 3′ hsp70REV-SEQ:GCAAACTCACTCCCTGACA
Terms and licenses: Academic/Nonprofit Terms; Industry Terms: Not Available to Industry
Depositor comments: The nSYB promoter contains several polymorphisms compared to the reference sequence that do not affect the function of the plasmid.
How to cite: nSYB-GAL80-DD was a gift from Jing-W Wang (Addgene plasmid # 124778 ; http://n2t.net/addgene:124778 ; RRID:Addgene_124778)
