[The description below was written by a language model from this plasmid's Addgene catalogue record and pLannotate feature annotations shown in this document.]
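Description:
nSYB-GAL80-DD is a Drosophila transgenesis and expression plasmid of about 11.3 kb, built on the pattB-nsyb backbone. It is propagated in E. coli through a high-copy ColE1/pUC-type origin with ampicillin selection (AmpR under its own bla promoter). It also retains cloning-vector remnants: an f1 origin, T3 and T7 promoters, and lac promoter/operator and lacZα fragments. For delivery into flies it carries a φC31 attB site, which allows integrase-mediated insertion into a genomic attP landing site. A mini-white gene serves as the eye-colour marker for identifying transformants. A single loxP site lies next to the marker region.

The payload is the yeast GAL80 coding sequence, which encodes the repressor that binds GAL4 and blocks its transcriptional activation. It is fused at its C terminus to a destabilizing domain (DD) derived from E. coli dihydrofolate reductase (folA/ecDHFR). Expression is driven by the neuronal n-Synaptobrevin promoter. The feature table does not annotate this promoter as such, but the region upstream of GAL80 includes a fragment matching the Drosophila metl gene, which may be genomic sequence carried along with it. The depositor notes that the promoter contains polymorphisms relative to the reference that do not affect function. The 3′ sequencing primer name suggests an hsp70-derived terminator region, though none is annotated.

The insert is described as TMP-inducible. The DD would normally cause the fusion protein to be degraded, and trimethoprim binding stabilizes it, so GAL80 should accumulate in neurons and repress GAL4 only when the drug is supplied. The construct is therefore a tool for chemically controlled, post-translational regulation of GAL4/UAS-driven gene expression in the fly nervous system.
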