Features (pLannotate 1.2.2; 17 found; start..end, strand, type, name):
      1..34      -  protein_bind   loxP: Cre-mediated recombination occurs in the 8-bp core sequence (GCATACAT). Cre recombinase
     48..794     +  CDS            metl (fragment): METL_DROME - Experimental evidence at protein level: Swiss-Prot protein existence level 1. Probable methyltransferase. From Drosophila melanogaster (Fruit fly).
   1962..3266    +  CDS            GAL80: GAL80_YEAST - Experimental evidence at protein level: Swiss-Prot protein existence level 1. This protein is a negative regulator for the gene expression of the lactose/galactose metabolic genes. It binds to GAL4 and so blocks transcriptional activation by it, in the absence of an inducing sugar. From Saccharomyces cerevisiae (strain ATCC 204508 / S288c) (Baker's yeast).
   3273..3746    +  CDS            folA: DYR_ECOLI - Also known as tmrA. Experimental evidence at protein level: Swiss-Prot protein existence level 1. Key enzyme in folate metabolism. Catalyzes an essential reaction for de novo glycine and purine synthesis, and for DNA precursor synthesis. From Escherichia coli (strain K12).
   4075..4144    +  protein_bind   attB: attB site for the φC31 integrase (Groth et al., 2000) phage φC31 integrase
   4363..4381    -  promoter       T3 promoter: promoter for bacteriophage T3 RNA polymerase
   4424..4446    -  protein_bind   lac operator (fragment): The lac repressor binds to the lac operator to inhibit transcription in E. coli. This inhibition can be relieved by adding lactose or isopropyl-β-D-thiogalactopyranoside (IPTG). lac repressor encoded by lacI
   4450..4480    -  promoter       lac promoter: promoter for the E. coli lac operon
   4495..4516    -  protein_bind   CAP binding site: CAP binding activates transcription in the presence of cAMP. E. coli catabolite activator protein
   4529..4621    -  CDS            lacI (fragment): lac repressor; lacI; The lac repressor binds to the lac operator to inhibit transcription in E. coli. This inhibition can be relieved by adding lactose or isopropyl-β-D-thiogalactopyranoside (IPTG).
   4804..5392    -  rep_origin     ori: high-copy-number ColE1/pMB1/pBR322/pUC origin of replication
   5563..6423    -  CDS            AmpR: β-lactamase; bla; confers resistance to ampicillin, carbenicillin, and related antibiotics
   6424..6528    -  promoter       AmpR promoter: bla
   6581..7009    -  rep_origin     f1 ori (sequence partly withheld): f1 bacteriophage origin of replication; arrow indicates direction of (+) strand synthesis
   7014..7171    -  CDS            lacZα (fragment): LacZα fragment of β-galactosidase; lacZ fragment
   7174..7192    +  promoter       T7 promoter: promoter for bacteriophage T7 RNA polymerase
   7217..11336   +  gene           mini-white: white; This modified version of the white gene lacks part of the first intron.
>Addgene plasmid #124778 | nSYB-GAL80-DD | addgene full sequence | sequence record 243695 | Addgene NGS Result
ATAACTTCGTATAATGTATGCTATACGAAGTTATGCTAGCGGATCCGACCTCAAAGATGGAAGCGGAGCA
GAAGGAGCGATTTCAGACAGACGCCCCCAAGTTTTGGGATTCCTTCTACGGCATTCACGACAACCGCTTC
TTCAAGGATCGCCACTGGCTGTTCACGGAGTTCCCCGAACTAGCTCCTCTGGCGGCGGATTCGGCGGTAC
TGCAACCACGCAGCATTTTCGAACTGGGCTGTGGAGTAGGAAACACAATTTTACCCCTTCTACAGTACAG
CTCTGAACCGCAGCTCAAGGTTTTCGGATGTGACTTCTCCGCCCGGGCCATTGAAATCCTGCGAAGCCAA
CGGCAGTTCGACGAGAAGCGCTGCGAGGTGTTTGTCATGGATGCCACGCTGGATCATTGGCAGGTGCCCT
TCGAGGAAAACTCACAGGACATTATTGTGATGATTTTTGTGCTGTCCGCAATTGAGCCAAAGAAAATGCA
GCGGGTATTGGACAATTGCTATCGCTACCTGCGTCCCGGTGGCTTGCTCCTCTTCCGCGACTACGGACGA
TACGACCTGGCACAGCTGCGCTTCAAGAGCGGCAAGTGTATGGAGGACAACTTCTACGTGCGAGGCGACG
GCACCATGGTGTACTTCTTTACAGAGGAAGAACTGCGGGGTATGATGACTCAAGCGGGGCTGCAGGAGGA
GCAGCTCATTGTGGACCGAAGACTGCAAGTTAATCGCTGTCGCGGCTTGAAGATGTACCGCGTGTGGATT
CAGACAAAGTTCAGGAAACCGCTTTAAATCAATTTAGACGAATAGTTCTGTGCATTTTAAACCTTGTTCA
AATCAATTGATATAATTATTTACACGATATATTTAAAAATACAAAGTTAAAACTTCAAACTGTAATATTA
CTAGAACTTTGAGCATTTCTTTTTCTTGATGGAAAGCCCGGCTTGTTTTCAAATTTCCCACCCCTTGGCC
ATCGGCACTTGGAAATCGCTAAGGAAAAGCTTCTCGCTGGAACACCATTCGCTGCTGGCCATCCAGGCAG
CTTTTTCCCCAAATACACATAACAGTTAGGAAAGCTGCAAGTTTTCGCAGTTGGCCAAAAACGTCGTAAG
TGAAAATTTTCCTGGTGCTGCGTAAAAAAATTCGTAAAATATTAGTTAAGCCTGGTTTTTGTAAACTCAA
GTTGCCCGAGCAAAAGTAAAGTGATTCTGATCAAAAGTGCTAAAACTGATTGATTAGGAAAACGAAGATC
AAACGAAATGTCAACCAAAGTCAGCGAAAACCCTTGTCGTGCAGAATTTCATTGATTTTTTCTTCTGAGC
CCACGTTGGCCAGTTGGGCACTTGAAATTATTTTTAAAACGTTTTGCATTTTGAAGACATCTTAGGTGCC
CCTGGGGGTATGCAACGGAAATGAGGAAGGACATGCCTCATGGCTGGGCGTGTTGCTGCCACCCAAATAG
TCCTCTTACGTCCCAATTAGAATCCCATAGCTGCCCATTTCAAGCATTAACTGATGTACTAAAAATAGTT
GCAACTATTTTCGCACTCTATTCAGCAGCAGTTCCAGCGCTGAGCCAGAAAATTCCTGCGAAAGGCTGTC
GTGGCAAGTGTTACCCGCACACATACACATCATCCAGATCCAGCCAATCCCCCCGTGGAGTGGAGTGAAT
TTTCATTGACGACGGGGCGAAAAAGCTCTGGCGGAAGAGCGACAGAGAGAGAGAGAAACAGAGAGAGAGA
GAGAGAAGCGGCACTGAGAGCGCAACCCTCTAGAACAAAAACAACGAAACAGAGTTCAGCTGCACCACCA
CCCACTACCTACACCACCAACGCCACCACCGCCCACTGACCATCCCACATCCCGACCTGCGCCAGTGGAA
GACAGTGAAAGAGGCCAAGTGCATCGTGCATAGAGTACCTTCATCCTAATCATCGACAGCCGAATTCCAA
CATGGACTACAACAAGAGATCTTCGGTCTCAACCGTGCCTAATGCAGCTCCCATAAGAGTCGGATTCGTC
GGTCTCAACGCAGCCAAAGGATGGGCAATCAAGACACATTACCCCGCCATACTGCAACTATCGTCACAAT
TTCAAATCACTGCCTTATACAGTCCAAAAATTGAGACTTCTATTGCCACCATTCAGCGTCTAAAATTGAG
TAATGCCACTGCTTTTCCCACTTTAGAGTCATTTGCATCATCTTCCACTATAGATATGATAGTGATAGCT
ATCCAAGTGGCCAGCCATTATGAAGTTGTTATGCCTCTCTTGGAGTTCTCCAAAAATAATCCGAACCTCA
AGTATCTTTTCGTAGAATGGGCCCTTGCATGTTCACTAGATCAAGCCGAATCCATTTATAAGGCTGCTGC
TGAACGTGGGGTTCAAACCATCATCTCTTTACAAGGTCGTAAATCACCATATATTTTGAGAGCAAAAGAA
TTAATATCTCAAGGCTATATCGGCGACATTAATTCGATCGAGATTGCTGGAAATGGCGGTTGGTACGGCT
ACGAAAGGCCTGTTAAATCACCAAAATACATCTATGAAATCGGGAACGGTGTAGATCTGGTAACCACAAC
ATTTGGTCACACAATCGATATTTTACAATACATGACAAGTTCGTACTTTTCCAGGATAAATGCAATGGTT
TTCAATAATATTCCAGAGCAAGAGCTGATAGATGAGCGTGGTAACCGATTGGGCCAGCGAGTCCCAAAGA
CAGTACCGGATCATCTTTTATTCCAAGGCACATTGTTAAATGGCAATGTTCCAGTGTCATGCAGTTTCAA
AGGTGGCAAACCTACCAAAAAATTTACCAAAAATTTGGTCATTGACATTCACGGTACCAAGGGAGATTTG
AAACTTGAAGGCGATGCCGGCTTCGCAGAAATTTCAAATCTGGTCCTTTACTACAGTGGAACTAGAGCAA
ACGACTTCCCGCTAGCCAATGGACAACAAGCTCCTTTAGACCCGGGGTATGATGCAGGTAAAGAAATCAT
GGAAGTATATCATTTACGAAATTATAATGCCATTGTGGGTAATATTCATCGACTGTATCAATCTATCTCT
GACTTCCACTTCAATACAAAGAAAATTCCTGAATTACCCTCACAATTTGTAATGCAAGGTTTCGATTTCG
AAGGCTTTCCCACCTTGATGGATGCTCTGATATTACACAGGTTAATCGAGAGCGTTTATAAAAGTAACAT
GATGGGCTCCACATTAAACGTTAGCAATATCTCGCATTATAGTTTACTCGAGATCTCCCTGATTGCCGCC
CTGGCCGTGGACCACGTGATTGGCATGGAAAATGCCATGCCCTGGAACCTGCCCGCCGATCTGGCCTGGT
TCAAGCGCAACACCTTGGACAAGCCCGTGATCATGGGCCGCCACACTTGGGAAAGCATCGGTCGTCCCTT
GCCCGGCCGCAAGGATATCATTCTGAGCAGCCAGCCGTCCACCGACGATCGCGTCACTTGGGTGAAGAGC
GTCGACGAGGCCATCGCTGCCTGCGGAGATGTCCCGGAGATCATGGTGATCGGAGGAGGACGTGTCTACG
AGCAGTTCCTGCCCAAGGCCCAGAAGCTCTACCTGACCCATATCGATGCCGAGGTGGAGGGAGATACCCA
CTTCCCCGACTACGAGCCCGACGGTTGGGAGTCGGTGTTCTCGGAGTTCCACGACGCCGACGCCCAGAAC
TCGCACTCGTACTGCTTCGAGATTCTGGAGCGCCGTTAATAGACGTCTATCGATACCGTCGACTAAAGCC
AAATAGAAAATTATTCAGTTCCTGGCTTAAGTTTTTAAAAGTGATATTATTTATTTGGTTGTAACCAACC
AAAAGAATGTAAATAACTAATACATAATTATGTTAGTTTTAAGTTAGCAACAAATTGATTTTAGCTATAT
TAGCTACTTGGTTAATAAATAGAATATATTTATTTAAAGATAATTGCGTTTTTATTGTCAGGGAGTGAGT
TTGCTTAAAAACTCGTTTAGATCCGCGGCCGCGGCTCGAGGGTACCTCTAGAGATCCACTAGTGTCGACG
ATGTAGGTCACGGTCTCGAAGCCGCGGTGCGGGTGCCAGGGCGTGCCCTTGGGCTCCCCGGGCGCGTACT
CCACCTCACCCATCTGGTCCATCATGATGAACGGGTCGAGGTGGCGGTAGTTGATCCCGGCGAACGCGCG
GCGCACCGGGAAGCCCTCGCCCTCGAAACCGCTGGGCGCGGTGGTCACGGTGAGCACGGGACGTGCGACG
GCGTCGGCGGGTGCGGATACGCGGGGCAGCGTCAGCGGGTTCTCGACGGTCACGGCGGGCATGTCGACAC
TAGTTCTAGCCAGCTTTTGTTCCCTTTAGTGAGGGTTAATTTCGAGCTTGGCGTAATCATGGTCATAGCT
GTTTCCTGTGTGAAATTGTTATCCGCTCACAATTCCACACAACATACGAGCCGGAAGCATAAAGTGTAAA
GCCTGGGGTGCCTAATGAGTGAGCTAACTCACATTAATTGCGTTGCGCTCACTGCCCGCTTTCCAGTCGG
GAAACCTGTCGTGCCAGCTGCATTAATGAATCGGCCAACGCGCGGGGAGAGGCGGTTTGCGTATTGGGCG
CTCTTCCGCTTCCTCGCTCACTGACTCGCTGCGCTCGGTCGTTCGGCTGCGGCGAGCGGTATCAGCTCAC
TCAAAGGCGGTAATACGGTTATCCACAGAATCAGGGGATAACGCAGGAAAGAACATGTGAGCAAAAGGCC
AGCAAAAGGCCAGGAACCGTAAAAAGGCCGCGTTGCTGGCGTTTTTCCATAGGCTCCGCCCCCCTGACGA
GCATCACAAAAATCGACGCTCAAGTCAGAGGTGGCGAAACCCGACAGGACTATAAAGATACCAGGCGTTT
CCCCCTGGAAGCTCCCTCGTGCGCTCTCCTGTTCCGACCCTGCCGCTTACCGGATACCTGTCCGCCTTTC
TCCCTTCGGGAAGCGTGGCGCTTTCTCATAGCTCACGCTGTAGGTATCTCAGTTCGGTGTAGGTCGTTCG
CTCCAAGCTGGGCTGTGTGCACGAACCCCCCGTTCAGCCCGACCGCTGCGCCTTATCCGGTAACTATCGT
CTTGAGTCCAACCCGGTAAGACACGACTTATCGCCACTGGCAGCAGCCACTGGTAACAGGATTAGCAGAG
CGAGGTATGTAGGCGGTGCTACAGAGTTCTTGAAGTGGTGGCCTAACTACGGCTACACTAGAAGAACAGT
ATTTGGTATCTGCGCTCTGCTGAAGCCAGTTACCTTCGGAAAAAGAGTTGGTAGCTCTTGATCCGGCAAA
CAAACCACCGCTGGTAGCGGTGGTTTTTTTGTTTGCAAGCAGCAGATTACGCGCAGAAAAAAAGGATCTC
AAGAAGATCCTTTGATCTTTTCTACGGGGTCTGACGCTCAGTGGAACGAAAACTCACGTTAAGGGATTTT
GGTCATGAGATTATCAAAAAGGATCTTCACCTAGATCCTTTTAAATTAAAAATGAAGTTTTAAATCAATC
TAAAGTATATATGAGTAAACTTGGTCTGACAGTTACCAATGCTTAATCAGTGAGGCACCTATCTCAGCGA
TCTGTCTATTTCGTTCATCCATAGTTGCCTGACTCCCCGTCGTGTAGATAACTACGATACGGGAGGGCTT
ACCATCTGGCCCCAGTGCTGCAATGATACCGCGAGACCCACGCTCACCGGCTCCAGATTTATCAGCAATA
AACCAGCCAGCCGGAAGGGCCGAGCGCAGAAGTGGTCCTGCAACTTTATCCGCCTCCATCCAGTCTATTA
ATTGTTGCCGGGAAGCTAGAGTAAGTAGTTCGCCAGTTAATAGTTTGCGCAACGTTGTTGCCATTGCTAC
AGGCATCGTGGTGTCACGCTCGTCGTTTGGTATGGCTTCATTCAGCTCCGGTTCCCAACGATCAAGGCGA
GTTACATGATCCCCCATGTTGTGCAAAAAAGCGGTTAGCTCCTTCGGTCCTCCGATCGTTGTCAGAAGTA
AGTTGGCCGCAGTGTTATCACTCATGGTTATGGCAGCACTGCATAATTCTCTTACTGTCATGCCATCCGT
AAGATGCTTTTCTGTGACTGGTGAGTACTCAACCAAGTCATTCTGAGAATAGTGTATGCGGCGACCGAGT
TGCTCTTGCCCGGCGTCAATACGGGATAATACCGCGCCACATAGCAGAACTTTAAAAGTGCTCATCATTG
GAAAACGTTCTTCGGGGCGAAAACTCTCAAGGATCTTACCGCTGTTGAGATCCAGTTCGATGTAACCCAC
TCGTGCACCCAACTGATCTTCAGCATCTTTTACTTTCACCAGCGTTTCTGGGTGAGCAAAAACAGGAAGG
CAAAATGCCGCAAAAAAGGGAATAAGGGCGACACGGAAATGTTGAATACTCATACTCTTCCTTTTTCAAT
ATTATTGAAGCATTTATCAGGGTTATTGTCTCATGAGCGGATACATATTTGAATGTATTTAGAAAAATAA
ACAAATAGGGGTTCCGCGCACATTTCCCCGAAAAGTGCCACCTAAATTGTAAGCGTTAATATTTTGTTAA
AATTCGCGTTAAATTTTTGTTAAATCAGCTCATTTTTTAACCAATAGGCCGAAATCGGCAAAATCCCTTA
TAAATCAAAAGAATAGACCGAGATAGGGT
[37 nt withheld, positions 6680-6716]
AAAGAACGTGGACTCCAACGTCAAAGG
[49 nt withheld, positions 6744-6792]
T
[91 nt withheld, positions 6794-6884]
G
[124 nt withheld, positions 6886-7009]
CCCATTCGCCATTCAGGCTGCGCAACTGTTGGGAAGGGCGATCGGTGCGGGCCTCTTCGCTATTACGCCA
GCTGGCGAAAGGGGGATGTGCTGCAAGGCGATTAAGTTGGGTAACGCCAGGGTTTTCCCAGTCACGACGT
TGTAAAACGACGGCCAGTGAATTGTAATACGACTCACTATAGGGCGAATTGGGTACGTACCGGGCCCCTA
GTATGTATGTAAGTTAATAAAACCCATTTTTGCGGAAAGTAGATAAAAAAAACATTTTTTTTTTTTACTG
CACTGGATATCATTGAACTTATCTGATCAGTTTTAAATTTACTTCGATCCAAGGGTATTTGATGTACCAG
GTTCTTTCGATTACCTCTCACTCAAAATGACATTCCACTCAAAGTCAGCGCTGTTTGCCTCCTTCTCTGT
CCACAGAAATATCGCCGTCTCTTTCGCCGCTGCGTCCGCTATCTCTTTCGCCACCGTTTGTAGCGTTACG
TAGCGTCAATGTCCGCCTTCAGTTGCATTTTGTCAGCGGTTTCGTGACGAAGCTCCAAGCGGTTTACGCC
ATCAATTAAACACAAAGTGCTGTGCCAAAACTCCTCTCGCTTCTTATTTTTGTTTGTTTTTTGAGTGATT
GGGGTGGTGATTGGTTTTGGGTGGGTAAGCAGGGGAAAGTGTGAAAAATCCCGGCAATGGGCCAAGAGGA
TCAGGAGCTATTAATTCGCGGAGGCAGCAAACACCCATCTGCCGAGCATCTGAACAATGTGAGTAGTACA
TGTGCATACATCTTAAGTTCACTTGATCTATAGGAACTGCGATTGCAACATCAAATTGTCTGCGGCGTGA
GAACTGCGACCCACAAAAATCCCAAACCGCAATTGCACAAACAAATAGTGACACGAAACAGATTATTCTG
GTAGCTGTTCTCGCTATATAAGACAATTTTTGAGATCATATCATGATCAAGACATCTAAAGGCATTCATT
TTCGACTATATTCTTTTTTACAAAAAATATAACAACCAGATATTTTAAGCTGATCCTAGATGCACAAAAA
ATAAATAAAAGTATAAACCTACTTCGTAGGATACTTCGGGGTACTTTTTGTTCGGGGTTAGATGAGCATA
ACGCTTGTAGTTGATATTTGAGATCCCCTATCATTGCAGGGTGACAGCGGAGCGGCTTCGCAGAGCTGCA
TTAACCAGGGCTTCGGGCAGGCCAAAAACTACGGCACGCTCCGGCCACCCAGTCCGCCGGAGGACTCCGG
TTCAGGGAGCGGCCAACTAGCCGAGAACCTCACCTATGCCTGGCACAATATGGACATCTTTGGGGCGGTC
AATCAGCCGGGCTCCGGATGGCGGCAGCTGGTCAACCGGACACGCGGACTATTCTGCAACGAGCGACACA
TACCGGCGCCCAGGAAACATTTGCTCAAGAACGGTGAGTTTCTATTCGCAGTCGGCTGATCTGTGTGAAA
TCTTAATAAAGGGTCCAATTACCAATTTGAAACTCAGTTTGCGGCGTGGCCTATCCGGGCGAACTTTTGG
CCGTGATGGGCAGTTCCGGTGCCGGAAAGACGACCCTGCTGAATGCCCTTGCCTTTCGATCGCCGCAGGG
CATCCAAGTATCGCCATCCGGGATGCGACTGCTCAATGGCCAACCTGTGGACGCCAAGGAGATGCAGGCC
AGGTGCGCCTATGTCCAGCAGGATGACCTCTTTATCGGCTCCCTAACGGCCAGGGAACACCTGATTTTCC
AAGCCATGGTGCGGATGCCACGACATCTGACCTATCGGCAGCGAGTGGCCCGCGTGGATCAGGTGATCCA
GGAGCTTTCGCTCAGCAAATGTCAGCACACGATCATCGGTGTGCCCGGCAGGGTGAAAGGTCTGTCCGGC
GGAGAAAGGAAGCGTCTGGCATTCGCCTCCGAGGCTCTAACCGATCCGCCGCTTCTGATCTGCGATGAGC
CCACCTCCGGACTGGACTCCTTTACCGCCCACAGCGTCGTCCAGGTGCTGAAGAAGCTGTCGCAGAAGGG
CAAGACCGTCATCCTGACCATTCATCAGCCGTCTTCCGAGCTGTTTGAGCTCTTTGACAAGATCCTTCTG
ATGGCCGAGGGCAGGGTAGCTTTCTTGGGCACTCCCAGCGAAGCCGTCGACTTCTTTTCCTAGTGAGTTC
GATGTGTTTATTAAGGGTATCTAGTATTACATAACATCTCAACTCCTATCCAGCGTGGGTGCCCAGTGTC
CTACCAACTACAATCCGGCGGACTTTTACGTACAGGTGTTGGCCGTTGTGCCCGGACGGGAGATCGAGTC
CCGTGATCGGATCGCCAAGATATGCGACAATTTTGCCATTAGCAAAGTAGCCCGGGATATGGAGCAGTTG
TTGGCCACCAAAAATCTGGAGAAGCCACTGGAGCAGCCGGAGAATGGGTACACCTACAAGGCCACCTGGT
TCATGCAGTTCCGGGCGGTCCTGTGGCGATCCTGGCTGTCGGTGCTCAAGGAACCACTCCTCGTAAAAGT
GCGACTTATTCAGACAACGGTGAGTGGTTCCAGTGGAAACAAATGATATAACGCTTACAATTCTTGGAAA
CAAATTCGCTAGATTTTAGATAGAATTGCCTGATTCCACACCCTTCTTAGTTTTTTTCAATGAGATGTAT
AGTTTATAGTTTTGCAGAAGATAAATAAATTTCATTTAACTCGCGAATATTAATGAGATGCGAGTAACAT
TTTAATTTGCAGATGGTTGCCATCTTGATTGGCCTCATCTTTTTGGGCCAACAACTCACGCAAGTGGGTG
TGATGAATATCAACGGAGCCATCTTCCTCTTCCTGACCAACATGACCTTTCAAAACGTCTTTGCCACGAT
AAATGTAAGTCATGTTTAGAATACATTTGCATTTCAATAATTTACTAACTTTCTAATGAATCGATTCGAT
TTAGGTGTTCACCTCAGAGCTGCCAGTTTTTATGAGGGAGGCCCGAAGTCGACTTTATCGCTGTGACACA
TACTTTCTGGGCAAAACGATTGCCGAATTGCCGCTTTTTCTCACAGTGCCACTGGTCTTCACGGCGATTG
CCTATCCGATGATCGGACTGCGGGCCGGAGTGCTGCACTTCTTCAACTGCCTGGCGCTGGTCACTCTGGT
GGCCAATGTGTCAACGTCCTTCGGATATCTAATATCCTGCGCCAGCTCCTCGACCTCGATGGCGCTGTCT
GTGGGTCCGCCGGTTATCATACCATTCCTGCTCTTTGGCGGCTTCTTCTTGAACTCGGGCTCGGTGCCAG
TATACCTCAAATGGTTGTCGTACCTCTCATGGTTCCGTTACGCCAACGAGGGTCTGCTGATTAACCAATG
GGCGGACGTGGAGCCGGGCGAAATTAGCTGCACATCGTCGAACACCACGTGCCCCAGTTCGGGCAAGGTC
ATCCTGGAGACGCTTAACTTCTCCGCCGCCGATCTGCCGCTGGACTACGTGGGTCTGGCCATTCTCATCG
TGAGCTTCCGGGTGCTCGCATATCTGGCTCTAAGACTTCGGGCCCGACGCAAGGAGTAGCCGACATATAT
CCGAAATAACTGCTTGTTTTTTTTTTTTACCATTATTACCATCGTGTTTACTGTTTATTGCCCCCTCAAA
AAGCTAATGTAATTATATTTGTGCCAATAAAAACAAGATATGACCTATAGAATACAAGTATTTCCCCTTC
GAACATCCCCACAAGTAGACTTTGGATTTGTCTTCTAACCAAAAGACTTACACACCTGCATACCTTACAT
CAAAAACTCGTTTATCGCTACATAAAACACCGGGATATATTTTTTATATACATACTTTTCAAATCGCGCG
CCCTCTTCATAATTCACCTCCACCACACCACGTTTCGTAGTTGCTCTTTCGCTGTCTCCCACCCGCTCTC
CGCAACACATTCACCTTTTGTTCGACGACCTTGGAGCGACTGTCGTTAGTTCCGCGCGATTCGGTTCGCT
CAAATGGTTCCGAGTGGTTCATTTCGTCTCAATAGAAATTAGTAATAAATATTTGTATGTACAATTTATT
TGCTCCAATATATTTGTATATATTTCCCTCACAGCTATATTTATTCTAATTTAATATTATGACTTTTTAA
GGTAATTTTTTGTGACCTGTTCGGAGTGATTAGCGTTACAATTTGAACTGAAAGTGACATCCAGTGTTTG
TTCCTTGTGTAGATGCATCTCAAAAAAATGGTGGGCATAATAGTGTTGTTTATATATATCAAAAATAACA
ACTATAATAATAAGAATACATTTAATTTAGAAAATGCTTGGATTTCACTGGAACTAGGCTAGC
